>Addgene plasmid #205129 | pJSK663 | addgene full sequence | sequence record 408466 | Addgene NGS Result
TAGTTATTAATAGTAATCAATTACGGGGTCATTAGTTCATAGCCCATATATGGAGTTCCGCGTTACATAA
CTTACGGTAAATGGCCCGCCTGGCTGACCGCCCAACGACCCCCGCCCATTGACGTCAATAATGACGTATG
TTCCCATAGTAACGCCAATAGGGACTTTCCATTGACGTCAATGGGTGGAGTATTTACGGTAAACTGCCCA
CTTGGCAGTACATCAAGTGTATCATATGCCAAGTACGCCCCCTATTGACGTCAATGACGGTAAATGGCCC
GCCTGGCATTATGCCCAGTACATGACCTTATGGGACTTTCCTACTTGGCAGTACATCTACGTATTAGTCA
TCGCTATTACCATGGTGATGCGGTTTTGGCAGTACATCAATGGGCGTGGATAGCGGTTTGACTCACGGGG
ATTTCCAAGTCTCCACCCCATTGACGTCAATGGGAGTTTGTTTTGGCACCAAAATCAACGGGACTTTCCA
AAATGTCGTAACAACTCCGCCCCATTGACGCAAATGGGCGGTAGGCGTGTACGGTGGGAGGTCTATATAA
GCAGAGCTGGTTTAGTGAACCGTCAGATCCGCTAGCGCTACCGGTCGCCACCATGGTGAGCAAGGGCGAG
GAGCTGTTCACCGGGGTGGTGCCCATCCTGGTCGAGCTGGACGGCGACGTAAACGGCCACAAGTTCAGCG
TGTCCGGCGAGGGCGAGGGCGATGCCACCTACGGCAAGCTGACCCTGAAGTTCATCTGCACCACCGGCAA
GCTGCCCGTGCCCTGGCCCACCCTCGTGACCACCCTGACCTACGGCGTGCAGTGCTTCAGCCGCTACCCC
GACCACATGAAGCAGCACGACTTCTTCAAGTCCGCCATGCCCGAAGGCTACGTCCAGGAGCGCACCATCT
TCTTCAAGGACGACGGCAACTACAAGACCCGCGCCGAGGTGAAGTTCGAGGGCGACACCCTGGTGAACCG
CATCGAGCTGAAGGGCATCGACTTCAAGGAGGACGGCAACATCCTGGGGCACAAGCTGGAGTACAACTAC
AACAGCCACAACGTCTATATCATGGCCGACAAGCAGAAGAACGGCATCAAGGTGAACTTCAAGATCCGCC
ACAACATCGAGGACGGCAGCGTGCAGCTCGCCGACCACTACCAGCAGAACACCCCCATCGGCGACGGCCC
CGTGCTGCTGCCCGACAACCACTACCTGAGCACCCAGTCCGCCCTGAGCAAAGACCCCAACGAGAAGCGC
GATCACATGGTCCTGCTGGAGTTCGTGACCGCCGCCGGGATCACTCTCGGCATGGACGAGCTGTACAAGT
CCGGACTCAGATCTATGGTGCAGAACCGGAACAACGAAATCTACATCACCGTGCCTCGGAAGATCCAGGG
CGAAGAGGGCCTGATGAGAAAGTACACCGCCTACGTGATCGAGGTGGAAGGCAGCGAGAACAAGAGATAC
CAAGTGACCCGGCGGTACAAGCAGTTCGTGCTGCTGCATACCCAGCTCGTCAGAGTGTTCGGCGAGCACG
ATCTGCCTTCTCTGCCTGCCAAAGCCAACGGCCTGTACTTCAGCAAGGACGACCACACCGAGAAGCGGAG
AGTGAACCTGCAAGAGTACCTGCAGAACCTGGCCAAGAATCCCGCCATCCTGAACAGCCCCGTGTTCTAC
CACTTCCTGAAGAGAGATGAGGGCCAGAACATCGACCACGTGCCAAGCAGCACACCCAGCCATCAGAATT
CTGCAGTCGACGGTACCGCGGGCCCGGGATCCACCGGATCTAGATAACTGATCATAATCAGCCATACCAC
ATTTGTAGAGGTTTTACTTGCTTTAAAAAACCTCCCACACCTCCCCCTGAACCTGAAACATAAAATGAAT
GCAATTGTTGTTGTTAACTTGTTTATTGCAGCTTATAATGGTTACAAATAAAGCAATAGCATCACAAATT
TCACAAATAAAGCATTTTTTTCACTGCATTCTAGTTGTGGTTTGTCCAAACTCATCAATGTATCTTAACG
CGTAAATTGTAAGCGTTAATATTTTGTTAAAATTCGCGTTAAATTTTTGTTAAATCAGCTCATTTTTTAA
CCAATAGGCCGAAATCGGCAAAATCCCTTATAAATCAAAAGAATAGACCGAGATAGGGT
[37 nt withheld, positions 2160-2196]
AAAGAACGTGGACTCCAACGTCAAAGG
[49 nt withheld, positions 2224-2272]
T
[91 nt withheld, positions 2274-2364]
G
[124 nt withheld, positions 2366-2489]
CAGGTGGCACTTTTCGGGGAAATGTGCGCGGAACCCCTATTTGTTTATTTTTCTAAATACATTCAAATAT
GTATCCGCTCATGAGACAATAACCCTGATAAATGCTTCAATAATATTGAAAAAGGAAGAGTCCTGAGGCG
GAAAGAACCAGCTGTGGAATGTGTGTCAGTTAGGGTGTGGAAAGTCCCCAGGCTCCCCAGCAGGCAGAAG
TATGCAAAGCATGCATCTCAATTAGTCAGCAACCAGGTGTGGAAAGTCCCCAGGCTCCCCAGCAGGCAGA
AGTATGCAAAGCATGCATCTCAATTAGTCAGCAACCATAGTCCCGCCCCTAACTCCGCCCATCCCGCCCC
TAACTCCGCCCAGTTCCGCCCATTCTCCGCCCCATGGCTGACTAATTTTTTTTATTTATGCAGAGGCCGA
GGCCGCCTCGGCCTCTGAGCTATTCCAGAAGTAGTGAGGAGGCTTTTTTGGAGGCCTAGGCTTTTGCAAA
GATCGATCAAGAGACAGGATGAGGATCGTTTCGCATGATTGAACAAGATGGATTGCACGCAGGTTCTCCG
GCCGCTTGGGTGGAGAGGCTATTCGGCTATGACTGGGCACAACAGACAATCGGCTGCTCTGATGCCGCCG
TGTTCCGGCTGTCAGCGCAGGGGCGCCCGGTTCTTTTTGTCAAGACCGACCTGTCCGGTGCCCTGAATGA
ACTGCAAGACGAGGCAGCGCGGCTATCGTGGCTGGCCACGACGGGCGTTCCTTGCGCAGCTGTGCTCGAC
GTTGTCACTGAAGCGGGAAGGGACTGGCTGCTATTGGGCGAAGTGCCGGGGCAGGATCTCCTGTCATCTC
ACCTTGCTCCTGCCGAGAAAGTATCCATCATGGCTGATGCAATGCGGCGGCTGCATACGCTTGATCCGGC
TACCTGCCCATTCGACCACCAAGCGAAACATCGCATCGAGCGAGCACGTACTCGGATGGAAGCCGGTCTT
GTCGATCAGGATGATCTGGACGAAGAGCATCAGGGGCTCGCGCCAGCCGAACTGTTCGCCAGGCTCAAGG
CGAGCATGCCCGACGGCGAGGATCTCGTCGTGACCCATGGCGATGCCTGCTTGCCGAATATCATGGTGGA
AAATGGCCGCTTTTCTGGATTCATCGACTGTGGCCGGCTGGGTGTGGCGGACCGCTATCAGGACATAGCG
TTGGCTACCCGTGATATTGCTGAAGAGCTTGGCGGCGAATGGGCTGACCGCTTCCTCGTGCTTTACGGTA
TCGCCGCTCCCGATTCGCAGCGCATCGCCTTCTATCGCCTTCTTGACGAGTTCTTCTGAGCGGGACTCTG
GGGTTCGAAATGACCGACCAAGCGACGCCCAACCTGCCATCACGAGATTTCGATTCCACCGCCGCCTTCT
ATGAAAGGTTGGGCTTCGGAATCGTTTTCCGGGACGCCGGCTGGATGATCCTCCAGCGCGGGGATCTCAT
GCTGGAGTTCTTCGCCCACCCTAGGGGGAGGCTAACTGAAACACGGAAGGAGACAATACCGGAAGGAACC
CGCGCTATGACGGCAATAAAAAGACAGAATAAAACGCACGGTGTTGGGTCGTTTGTTCATAAACGCGGGG
TTCGGTCCCAGGGCTGGCACTCTGTCGATACCCCACCGAGACCCCATTGGGGCCAATACGCCCGCGTTTC
TTCCTTTTCCCCACCCCACCCCCCAAGTTCGGGTGAAGGCCCAGGGCTCGCAGCCAACGTCGGGGCGGCA
GGCCCTGCCATAGCCTCAGGTTACTCATATATACTTTAGATTGATTTAAAACTTCATTTTTAATTTAAAA
GGATCTAGGTGAAGATCCTTTTTGATAATCTCATGACCAAAATCCCTTAACGTGAGTTTTCGTTCCACTG
AGCGTCAGACCCCGTAGAAAAGATCAAAGGATCTTCTTGAGATCCTTTTTTTCTGCGCGTAATCTGCTGC
TTGCAAACAAAAAAACCACCGCTACCAGCGGTGGTTTGTTTGCCGGATCAAGAGCTACCAACTCTTTTTC
CGAAGGTAACTGGCTTCAGCAGAGCGCAGATACCAAATACTGTTCTTCTAGTGTAGCCGTAGTTAGGCCA
CCACTTCAAGAACTCTGTAGCACCGCCTACATACCTCGCTCTGCTAATCCTGTTACCAGTGGCTGCTGCC
AGTGGCGATAAGTCGTGTCTTACCGGGTTGGACTCAAGACGATAGTTACCGGATAAGGCGCAGCGGTCGG
GCTGAACGGGGGGTTCGTGCACACAGCCCAGCTTGGAGCGAACGACCTACACCGAACTGAGATACCTACA
GCGTGAGCTATGAGAAAGCGCCACGCTTCCCGAAGGGAGAAAGGCGGACAGGTATCCGGTAAGCGGCAGG
GTCGGAACAGGAGAGCGCACGAGGGAGCTTCCAGGGGGAAACGCCTGGTATCTTTATAGTCCTGTCGGGT
TTCGCCACCTCTGACTTGAGCGTCGATTTTTGTGATGCTCGTCAGGGGGGCGGAGCCTATGGAAAAACGC
CAGCAACGCGGCCTTTTTACGGTTCCTGGCCTTTTGCTGGCCTTTTGCTCACATGTTCTTTCCTGCGTTA
TCCCCTGATTCTGTGGATAACCGTATTACCGCCATGCAT
Features (pLannotate 1.2.2; 14 found; start..end, strand, type, name):
     61..364     +  enhancer       CMV enhancer: human cytomegalovirus immediate early enhancer
    365..568     +  promoter       CMV promoter: human cytomegalovirus (CMV) immediate early promoter
    613..1329    +  CDS            EGFP: EGFP is a basic (constitutively fluorescent) green fluorescent protein published in 1996, derived from Aequorea victoria. It is reported to be a rapidly-maturing weak dimer with moderate acid sensitivity.
   1746..1782    +  misc_feature   MCS (fragment): multiple cloning site
   1799..1883    +  CDS            large T antigen (fragment): large T antigen from SV40 (simian virus 40)
   1906..2027    +  polyA_signal   SV40 poly(A) signal: SV40 polyadenylation signal
   2061..2489    -  rep_origin     f1 ori (sequence partly withheld): f1 bacteriophage origin of replication; arrow indicates direction of (+) strand synthesis
   2516..2620    +  promoter       AmpR promoter: bla
   2622..2979    +  promoter       SV40 promoter: SV40 enhancer and early promoter
   3014..3808    +  CDS            NeoR/KanR: aminoglycoside phosphotransferase from Tn5; aph(3')-II (or nptII); confers resistance to neomycin, kanamycin, and G418 (Geneticin®)
   3829..3981    +  CDS            ble (fragment): BLE_KLEPN - Experimental evidence at protein level: Swiss-Prot protein existence level 1. Binding protein with a strong affinity to the bleomycin family of antibiotics. Binds to CL990; an antimitotic-antibiotic compound. From Klebsiella pneumoniae.
   4040..4087    +  polyA_signal   HSV TK poly(A) signal: herpes simplex virus thymidine kinase polyadenylation signal (Cole and Stacy, 1985)
   4178..4194    -  polyA_signal   bGH poly(A) signal (fragment): bovine growth hormone polyadenylation signal
   4416..5004    +  rep_origin     ori: high-copy-number ColE1/pMB1/pBR322/pUC origin of replication
