[The description below was written by a language model from this plasmid's Addgene catalogue record and pLannotate feature annotations shown in this document.]
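Description:
pJSK663 is a mammalian expression plasmid built on the Clontech pEGFP-C1 backbone that produces a fusion of EGFP to a single PX domain taken from SnxA (gene identifier DDB_G0289833). The insert is about 400 bp and is recorded as synthetic. Transcription is driven by the human cytomegalovirus immediate early enhancer and promoter, which sit directly upstream of the EGFP coding sequence. The PX domain is fused to the C-terminal end of EGFP, so the fluorescent protein is N-terminal on the insert. The feature table does not annotate the PX sequence itself, but the unannotated gap between the end of EGFP and the residual multiple cloning site fragment matches the expected position and size of the insert. The transcript is terminated by the SV40 polyadenylation signal.

The plasmid replicates in bacteria at high copy from a ColE1/pUC-type origin, and it also carries an f1 phage origin. A single NeoR/KanR (Tn5 aminoglycoside phosphotransferase) gene serves both hosts. The bacterial bla promoter drives it for kanamycin selection in E. coli, and the SV40 enhancer/early promoter drives it for G418 selection in mammalian cells, with an HSV TK polyadenylation signal downstream. The short ble, large T antigen and bGH poly(A) fragments in the table appear to be partial matches within backbone sequence rather than functional elements.

The stated purpose is expression of GFP-1xPX in mammalian cells. The associated publication describes a PI(3,5)P2 reporter used to follow PIKfyve activity on macropinosomes and phagosomes. This suggests the construct serves as a single-domain fluorescent lipid-binding probe for live-cell imaging, although the record does not describe how it performs.
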