Addgene plasmid #205129: pJSK663
Purpose: Expression of GFP-1xPX (from SnxA) in mammalian cells
Depositing lab: Jason King. Publication: A PI(3,5)P2 reporter reveals PIKfyve activity and dynamics on macropinosomes and phagosomes. Vines JH, Maib H, Buckley CM, Gueho A, Zhu Z, Soldati T, Murray DH, King JS. J Cell Biol. 2023 Sep 4;222(9):e202209077. doi: 10.1083/jcb.202209077. Epub 2023 Jun 29. PubMed 37382666.
Backbone
  Vector backbone: pEGFP-C1
  Backbone manufacturer: Clontech
  Backbone size w/o insert (bp): 4711
  Vector type: Mammalian Expression
Growth in bacteria
  Bacterial resistance: Kanamycin, 50 μg/mL
  Growth temperature: 37°C
  Growth strain: DH5alpha
  Copy number: High Copy
Gene/Insert
  Gene/Insert name: 1xPX domain of SnxA (alt name: DDB_G0289833)
  Species: Synthetic
  Insert size (bp): 407
  Tag / fusion protein: EGFP (N terminal on insert)
  Cloning method: Restriction Enzyme; 5′ cloning site Unknown (unknown if destroyed)
Terms and licenses: Academic/Nonprofit Terms; Industry Terms: Not Available to Industry
How to cite: pJSK663 was a gift from Jason King (Addgene plasmid # 205129 ; http://n2t.net/addgene:205129 ; RRID:Addgene_205129)
